Addgene plasmid #175390: p5154
Purpose: (Empty Backbone) High Copy Number DNA Donor Vector for Bxb1 Integrase-mediated Cassette Exchange (for inserts <15kb) into dual site mouse strains (Bxb-GT/GA)
Depositing lab: Michael Wiles. Depositing organization: Jackson Laboratory. Publication: Efficient targeted transgenesis of large donor DNA into multiple mouse genetic backgrounds using bacteriophage Bxb1 integrase. Low BE, Hosur V, Lesbirel S, Wiles MV. Sci Rep. 2022 Mar 31;12(1):5424. doi: 10.1038/s41598-022-09445-w. PubMed 35361849.
Backbone
  Vector backbone: pUC18
  Backbone manufacturer: Genscript
  Backbone size (bp): 2686
  Modifications to backbone: replaced 69bp: bases 396-464 (MCS) in pUC18 with 199bp: Bxb1 attB(GT)/MCS/Bxb1 attB(GA) - (sequence 1457-1654 in p5154)
  Vector type: Mouse Targeting ; Cloning vector, to be used to deliver transgene into mice with dual heterologous Bxb1 attP sites
Growth in bacteria
  Bacterial resistance: Ampicillin, 100 μg/mL
  Growth temperature: 37°C
  Growth strain: DH5alpha
  Growth instructions: Depending on the nature of the sequence cloned into this plasmid, it may be beneficial to grow using NEB Stable, at 30C. However, just to maintain p5154 alone, DH5alpha is adequate (though we generally use DH10Beta).
  Copy number: High Copy
Gene/Insert
  Sequencing primers: 5′ GCCACCTGACGTCTAAGAAA; 3′ GGGAAACGCCTGGTATCTTTA
Terms and licenses: Academic/Nonprofit Terms; Industry Terms: Not Available to Industry
Depositor comments: We recommend this plasmid for the generation of the DNA donor when the inserted transgene size is <15kb. For larger insertions, we recommend the low-copy plasmid p5155 (175391). Depending on the nature of the sequence cloned into this plasmid, it may be beneficial to grow using NEB Stable, at 30C. However, just to maintain p5154 alone, DH5alpha is adequate (though we generally use DH10Beta).
How to cite: p5154 was a gift from Michael Wiles (Addgene plasmid # 175390 ; http://n2t.net/addgene:175390 ; RRID:Addgene_175390)
