[The description below was written by a language model from this plasmid's Addgene catalogue record and pLannotate feature annotations shown in this document.]
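Description:
p5154 is an empty, high-copy cloning vector built on pUC18 and designed to produce donor DNA for Bxb1 integrase-mediated cassette exchange in mice. It replicates in E. coli from the pUC-type ColE1/pMB1 origin and is selected with ampicillin through the β-lactamase gene and its native bla promoter. The sequenced record is about 2.8 kb. Its annotated features are essentially those of the pUC18 parent: the origin, AmpR, the lac promoter with operator and CAP binding site, a partial lacZα, and small residual fragments of lacI, rop and bom that are backbone remnants rather than functional elements.

The defining modification is not picked up by the automated feature table. According to the catalogue entry, the original pUC18 multiple cloning site was replaced by a roughly 200 bp segment consisting of a Bxb1 attB(GT) site, a new multiple cloning site and a Bxb1 attB(GA) site. In the annotation this most likely corresponds to the unannotated gap between the lacZα fragment and the lac operator, although the coordinates quoted by the depositor use a different numbering. The two attB sites differ in their central dinucleotide, so each recombines only with its matching attP partner. A transgene cloned between them can therefore be exchanged, in a defined orientation and without the plasmid backbone, into mouse strains carrying the corresponding dual heterologous attP landing sites (Bxb-GT/GA).

No insert, eukaryotic promoter or reporter is present, so the user supplies the complete expression cassette. The depositor recommends this vector for transgenes under about 15 kb and a low-copy sister plasmid for larger inserts.
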