Features (pLannotate 1.2.2; 10 found; start..end, strand, type, name):
    201..789     -  rep_origin     ori: high-copy-number ColE1/pMB1/pBR322/pUC origin of replication
    960..1820    -  CDS            AmpR: β-lactamase; bla; confers resistance to ampicillin, carbenicillin, and related antibiotics
   1821..1925    -  promoter       AmpR promoter: bla
   2020..2055    +  CDS            rop (fragment): Rop protein, which maintains plasmids at low copy number; rop
   2157..2256    +  misc_feature   bom (fragment): basis of mobility region from pBR322
   2262..2415    -  CDS            lacZα (fragment): LacZα fragment of β-galactosidase; lacZ fragment
   2638..2654    -  protein_bind   lac operator: The lac repressor binds to the lac operator to inhibit transcription in E. coli. This inhibition can be relieved by adding lactose or isopropyl-β-D-thiogalactopyranoside (IPTG). lac repressor encoded by lacI
   2662..2692    -  promoter       lac promoter: promoter for the E. coli lac operon
   2707..2728    -  protein_bind   CAP binding site: CAP binding activates transcription in the presence of cAMP. E. coli catabolite activator protein
   2741..18      -  CDS            lacI (fragment) (across the origin): lac repressor; lacI; The lac repressor binds to the lac operator to inhibit transcription in E. coli. This inhibition can be relieved by adding lactose or isopropyl-β-D-thiogalactopyranoside (IPTG).
>Addgene plasmid #175390 | p5154 | addgene full sequence | sequence record 348371 | Addgene NGS Result
GGTTTGCGTATTGGGCGCTCTTCCGCTTCCTCGCTCACTGACTCGCTGCGCTCGGTCGTTCGGCTGCGGC
GAGCGGTATCAGCTCACTCAAAGGCGGTAATACGGTTATCCACAGAATCAGGGGATAACGCAGGAAAGAA
CATGTGAGCAAAAGGCCAGCAAAAGGCCAGGAACCGTAAAAAGGCCGCGTTGCTGGCGTTTTTCCATAGG
CTCCGCCCCCCTGACGAGCATCACAAAAATCGACGCTCAAGTCAGAGGTGGCGAAACCCGACAGGACTAT
AAAGATACCAGGCGTTTCCCCCTGGAAGCTCCCTCGTGCGCTCTCCTGTTCCGACCCTGCCGCTTACCGG
ATACCTGTCCGCCTTTCTCCCTTCGGGAAGCGTGGCGCTTTCTCATAGCTCACGCTGTAGGTATCTCAGT
TCGGTGTAGGTCGTTCGCTCCAAGCTGGGCTGTGTGCACGAACCCCCCGTTCAGCCCGACCGCTGCGCCT
TATCCGGTAACTATCGTCTTGAGTCCAACCCGGTAAGACACGACTTATCGCCACTGGCAGCAGCCACTGG
TAACAGGATTAGCAGAGCGAGGTATGTAGGCGGTGCTACAGAGTTCTTGAAGTGGTGGCCTAACTACGGC
TACACTAGAAGAACAGTATTTGGTATCTGCGCTCTGCTGAAGCCAGTTACCTTCGGAAAAAGAGTTGGTA
GCTCTTGATCCGGCAAACAAACCACCGCTGGTAGCGGTGGTTTTTTTGTTTGCAAGCAGCAGATTACGCG
CAGAAAAAAAGGATCTCAAGAAGATCCTTTGATCTTTTCTACGGGGTCTGACGCTCAGTGGAACGAAAAC
TCACGTTAAGGGATTTTGGTCATGAGATTATCAAAAAGGATCTTCACCTAGATCCTTTTAAATTAAAAAT
GAAGTTTTAAATCAATCTAAAGTATATATGAGTAAACTTGGTCTGACAGTTACCAATGCTTAATCAGTGA
GGCACCTATCTCAGCGATCTGTCTATTTCGTTCATCCATAGTTGCCTGACTCCCCGTCGTGTAGATAACT
ACGATACGGGAGGGCTTACCATCTGGCCCCAGTGCTGCAATGATACCGCGAGACCCACGCTCACCGGCTC
CAGATTTATCAGCAATAAACCAGCCAGCCGGAAGGGCCGAGCGCAGAAGTGGTCCTGCAACTTTATCCGC
CTCCATCCAGTCTATTAATTGTTGCCGGGAAGCTAGAGTAAGTAGTTCGCCAGTTAATAGTTTGCGCAAC
GTTGTTGCCATTGCTACAGGCATCGTGGTGTCACGCTCGTCGTTTGGTATGGCTTCATTCAGCTCCGGTT
CCCAACGATCAAGGCGAGTTACATGATCCCCCATGTTGTGCAAAAAAGCGGTTAGCTCCTTCGGTCCTCC
GATCGTTGTCAGAAGTAAGTTGGCCGCAGTGTTATCACTCATGGTTATGGCAGCACTGCATAATTCTCTT
ACTGTCATGCCATCCGTAAGATGCTTTTCTGTGACTGGTGAGTACTCAACCAAGTCATTCTGAGAATAGT
GTATGCGGCGACCGAGTTGCTCTTGCCCGGCGTCAATACGGGATAATACCGCGCCACATAGCAGAACTTT
AAAAGTGCTCATCATTGGAAAACGTTCTTCGGGGCGAAAACTCTCAAGGATCTTACCGCTGTTGAGATCC
AGTTCGATGTAACCCACTCGTGCACCCAACTGATCTTCAGCATCTTTTACTTTCACCAGCGTTTCTGGGT
GAGCAAAAACAGGAAGGCAAAATGCCGCAAAAAAGGGAATAAGGGCGACACGGAAATGTTGAATACTCAT
ACTCTTCCTTTTTCAATATTATTGAAGCATTTATCAGGGTTATTGTCTCATGAGCGGATACATATTTGAA
TGTATTTAGAAAAATAAACAAATAGGGGTTCCGCGCACATTTCCCCGAAAAGTGCCACCTGACGTCTAAG
AAACCATTATTATCATGACATTAACCTATAAAAATAGGCGTATCACGAGGCCCTTTCGTCTCGCGCGTTT
CGGTGATGACGGTGAAAACCTCTGACACATGCAGCTCCCGGAGACGGTCACAGCTTGTCTGTAAGCGGAT
GCCGGGAGCAGACAAGCCCGTCAGGGCGCGTCAGCGGGTGTTGGCGGGTGTCGGGGCTGGCTTAACTATG
CGGCATCAGAGCAGATTGTACTGAGAGTGCACCATATGCGGTGTGAAATACCGCACAGATGCGTAAGGAG
AAAATACCGCATCAGGCGCCATTCGCCATTCAGGCTGCGCAACTGTTGGGAAGGGCGATCGGTGCGGGCC
TCTTCGCTATTACGCCAGCTGGCGAAAGGGGGATGTGCTGCAAGGCGATTAAGTTGGGTAACGCCAGGGT
TTTCCCAGTCACGACGTTGTAAAACGACGGCCAGTAAACTCTAGAGGCCGGCTTGTCGACGACGGCGGTC
TCCGTCGTCAGGATCATCCAAGCTTAGATCTGAGTACTCGAGCTCTGCTAGCACGCGTTACAACCGGTAC
TATGAATTCGATATCGGATCCGATTTAAATTCGCGTAATCATGGGCCGGCTTGTCGACGACGGCGGACTC
CGTCGTCAGGATCATCCGGGTTTGTCATAGCTGTTTCCTGTGTGAAATTGTTATCCGCTCACAATTCCAC
ACAACATACGAGCCGGAAGCATAAAGTGTAAAGCCTGGGGTGCCTAATGAGTGAGCTAACTCACATTAAT
TGCGTTGCGCTCACTGCCCGCTTTCCAGTCGGGAAACCTGTCGTGCCAGCTGCATTAATGAATCGGCCAA
CGCGCGGGGAGAGGC
